>Addgene plasmid #45437 | pBbA5k-EPL100 | addgene partial sequence | sequence record 66229 | pBbA5c-3 5'-CGTTTTATTTGATGCCTGG-3'
TGGTGATGGTGATGATGTTTGTTAGCTTTCGCCGCTTTGGCTTCCGCTTTTACTGCTCTAGCTGCATCTC
GCTCGCGCTTACTGAACATACGCTCAACAATCACGAAGAAGATTGGGATAAAGAAAATACCCATAAAGGT
CGAGCTCATCATACCGCCAAGTACCGCAGTACCAATGGCGTTCTGGCTCCCTGAACCCACACCACTACTG
ATTGCTAACGGCACAACACCTAGTCCGAATGCTAGCGACGTCATCAAGATTGGACGTAAACGCACTCGAA
CCGCGTGTAAGGTTGCCTCAACGAGTCCAGCACCTTTCTCATAGTATTCTTTGGCGAATTCTACAATCAA
GATAGCATTCTTAGTCGCTAGACCTACGGTGGTTAGTAGACCGACCTGGAAGAACACGTCGTTAGGTAAA
CCACGACCATTCATCGCAATCAAGGCACCGATAATACCCAGAGGTACAACGAGTACTACCGCAAATGGTA
CCGACCAGCTCTCGTATAGTGCAGCTAGTACAAGGAATACCACCACAATAGACAAGGCGTAAAGCATTGG
CGCTTGGTTACCCGACAGACGCTCTTCATAAGAAAGACCGTTCCACTCGATACCAAATCCAGGTGGCAGC
TTCTTAACCATAGCTTCAATATCATCCATTGCCGCACCAGTACTGTAACCTGGTGCTGTACCACCTTGAA
TGTTCATCGCAGGTAAGCCGTTGAAACGCTCTAGACGTG
