[The description below was written by a language model from this plasmid's Addgene catalogue record.]
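Description:
pBbA5k-EPL100 is a bacterial expression plasmid built on the pBbA5k backbone and catalogued as a synthetic biology vector. It is maintained in E. coli at low copy number under kanamycin selection. The record does not state the origin of replication and includes no feature table. In the BglBrick naming convention used for this vector family, the "A", "5" and "k" codes normally denote a p15A origin, a lacUV5 promoter and kanamycin resistance. This agrees with the recorded promoter, marker and low copy number.

The insert is about 4.3 kb and is named Shal_0198, a locus-tag style designation. It is placed under the LacUV5 promoter, a lac-derived promoter that is typically induced with IPTG, and carries a C-terminal His tag for detection or purification of the product. It was introduced by ligation-independent cloning. The species field reads "synthetic", although the record also notes that part of the plasmid derives from a culture-collection strain, which suggests the coding sequence came from a natural bacterial genome. The source organism is not named, and the record does not say whether the insert is a single gene or a multi-gene operon.

The associated publication concerns engineering microbial biofuel tolerance and export using efflux pumps, and the "EPL" name fits membership in an efflux pump library from that work. The recorded growth strain is an E. coli DH1 derivative with the native AcrAB efflux system deleted. Such a host removes the main endogenous pump, so any tolerance or export effect can be attributed to the plasmid-encoded candidate. The depositor notes that this specialised strain may be needed to work with the plasmid.
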