Addgene plasmid #45437: pBbA5k-EPL100
Depositing lab: Aindrila Mukhopadhyay. Depositing organization: Lawrence Berkeley National Laboratory. Publication: Engineering microbial biofuel tolerance and export using efflux pumps. Dunlop MJ, Dossani ZY, Szmidt HL, Chu HC, Lee TS, Keasling JD, Hadi MZ, Mukhopadhyay A. Mol Syst Biol. 2011 May 10;7:487. doi: 10.1038/msb.2011.21. PubMed 21556065.
Backbone
  Vector backbone: pBbA5k
  Vector type: Synthetic Biology
Growth in bacteria
  Bacterial resistance: Kanamycin, 50 μg/mL
  Growth temperature: 37°C
  Growth strain: DH1 with AcrAB knocked out
  Copy number: Low Copy
Gene/Insert
  Gene/Insert name: Shal_0198
  Species: Synthetic
  Insert size (bp): 4320
  Promoter: LacUV5
  Tag / fusion protein: His (C terminal on insert)
  Cloning method: Ligation Independent Cloning
  Sequencing primers: 5′ CAA AAG ATC TTT TAA GAA GGA GAT ATA CAT ATG CGG CAA ATA GTG AAA ATT GC; 3′ CAG TGG TGA TGG TGA TGA TGT TTG TTA GCT TTC GCC GCT TTG G
Resource information
  A portion of this plasmid was derived from a plasmid made by: DSM 17350
Terms and licenses: Academic/Nonprofit Terms; Industry Terms: Not Available to Industry
Depositor comments: Please note that this plasmid may require a unique bacterial strain, so make sure to confirm that you can also obtain the appropriate growth strain. Please contact us or contact our distributors if you have any questions.
How to cite: pBbA5k-EPL100 was a gift from Aindrila Mukhopadhyay (Addgene plasmid # 45437 ; http://n2t.net/addgene:45437 ; RRID:Addgene_45437)
