LOCUS       Exported 7975 bp ds-DNA circular SYN 13-MAY-2021
DEFINITION  synthetic circular DNA
ACCESSION   .
VERSION     .
KEYWORDS    pBbA5k-EPL100
SOURCE      synthetic DNA construct
  ORGANISM  synthetic DNA construct
REFERENCE   1 (bases 1 to 7975)
  AUTHORS   Dunlop MJ, Dossani ZY, Szmidt HL, Chu HC, Lee TS, Keasling JD, Hadi
            MZ, Mukhopadhyay A
  TITLE     Engineering microbial biofuel tolerance and export using efflux
            pumps.
  JOURNAL   Mol Syst Biol. 2011 May 10;7:487. doi: 10.1038/msb.2011.21.
  PUBMED    21556065
REFERENCE   2 (bases 1 to 7975)
  AUTHORS   .
  TITLE     Direct Submission
  JOURNAL   Exported May 13, 2021 from SnapGene Server 1.1.58
            http://www.snapgene.com
FEATURES             Location/Qualifiers
     source          1..7975
                     /organism="synthetic DNA construct"
                     /mol_type="other DNA"
     CDS             4318..4335
                     /codon_start=1
                     /product="6xHis affinity tag"
                     /label=6xHis
                     /translation="HHHHHH"
     terminator      4371..4442
                     /label=rrnB T1 terminator
                     /note="transcription terminator T1 from the E. coli rrnB
                     gene"
     terminator      4458..4485
                     /label=T7Te terminator
                     /note="phage T7 early transcription terminator"
     primer_bind     complement(4513..4530)
                     /label=L4440
                     /note="L4440 vector, forward primer"
     rep_origin      complement(4647..5192)
                     /direction=LEFT
                     /label=p15A ori
                     /note="Plasmids containing the medium-copy-number p15A
                     origin of replication can be propagated in E. coli cells
                     that contain a second plasmid with the ColE1 origin. "
     primer_bind     complement(4727..4746)
                     /label=pBR322ori-F
                     /note="pBR322 origin, forward primer"
     terminator      5306..5400
                     /label=lambda t0 terminator
                     /note="transcription terminator from phage lambda"
     CDS             complement(5431..6225)
                     /codon_start=1
                     /gene="aph(3')-II (or nptII)"
                     /product="aminoglycoside phosphotransferase from Tn5"
                     /label=NeoR/KanR
                     /note="confers resistance to neomycin, kanamycin, and G418
                     (Geneticin(R))"
                     /translation="MIEQDGLHAGSPAAWVERLFGYDWAQQTIGCSDAAVFRLSAQGRP
                     VLFVKTDLSGALNELQDEAARLSWLATTGVPCAAVLDVVTEAGRDWLLLGEVPGQDLLS
                     SHLAPAEKVSIMADAMRRLHTLDPATCPFDHQAKHRIERARTRMEAGLVDQDDLDEEHQ
                     GLAPAELFARLKARMPDGEDLVVTHGDACLPNIMVENGRFSGFIDCGRLGVADRYQDIA
                     LATRDIAEELGGEWADRFLVLYGIAAPDSQRIAFYRLLDEFF"
     primer_bind     complement(5542..5561)
                     /label=Neo-F
                     /note="Neomycin resistance gene, forward primer"
     primer_bind     6152..6171
                     /label=Neo-R
                     /note="Neomycin resistance gene, reverse primer"
     CDS             complement(6410..7492)
                     /codon_start=1
                     /gene="lacI"
                     /product="lac repressor"
                     /label=lacI
                     /note="The lac repressor binds to the lac operator to
                     inhibit transcription in E. coli. This inhibition can be
                     relieved by adding lactose or
                     isopropyl-beta-D-thiogalactopyranoside (IPTG)."
                     /translation="MKPVTLYDVAEYAGVSYQTVSRVVNQASHVSAKTREKVEAAMAEL
                     NYIPNRVAQQLAGKQSLLIGVATSSLALHAPSQIVAAIKSRADQLGASVVVSMVERSGV
                     EACKAAVHNLLAQRVSGLIINYPLDDQDAIAVEAACTNVPALFLDVSDQTPINSIIFSH
                     EDGTRLGVEHLVALGHQQIALLAGPLSSVSARLRLAGWHKYLTRNQIQPIAEREGDWSA
                     MSGFQQTMQMLNEGIVPTAMLVANDQMALGAMRAITESGLRVGADISVVGYDDTEDSSC
                     YIPPLTTIKQDFRLLGQTSVDRLLQLSQGQAVKGNQLLPVSLVKRKTTLAPNTQTASPR
                     ALADSLMQLARQVSRLESGQ"
     primer_bind     7454..7473
                     /label=LacI-R
                     /note="LacI, reverse primer"
     promoter        complement(7493..7570)
                     /gene="lacI"
                     /label=lacI promoter
     primer_bind     7776..7795
                     /label=pBRrevBam
                     /note="pBR322 vectors, tet region, downstream of BamHI,
                     reverse primer"
     promoter        7881..7911
                     /label=lac UV5 promoter
                     /note="E. coli lac promoter with an ""up"" mutation"
     protein_bind    7919..7935
                     /label=lac operator
                     /bound_moiety="lac repressor encoded by lacI"
                     /note="The lac repressor binds to the lac operator to
                     inhibit transcription in E. coli. This inhibition can be
                     relieved by adding lactose or
                     isopropyl-beta-D-thiogalactopyranoside (IPTG)."
ORIGIN
        1 atgcggcaaa tagtgaaaat tgcctctgtt ttaagtgtgg cgttatggat aagtggctgt
       61 gagcaaaaac ctgaacaggg gccgcaacag cgtggaccaa tggaagtggg ggttataact
      121 attgctgcta agcctcaatc aatcatggtt gaattaccgg gtcgtagtaa gtcttattta
      181 gaggctgaag tgcgtccaca ggtaagcggt attattatgg aacgtggttt tgttgaaggt
      241 agggatgtcg aaaaaggaca atctttatat cagatcgagc catcaaccta cgaagcagca
      301 ctcgttagtg ctaaagccga tcttaagagt gcgcaagcgg gtctcgtttc ggctaaagca
      361 aaggcactgc gttttgaaaa actagtcaag cttaactcaa tcagtgagca agattatgat
      421 gaagcggatg cggcttacaa agaagctcta gcacgtgtaa cggttgctga agcgaatatt
      481 aatactgctc aaattaatct agagtacacc aaggtaacgg cgccaatctc tggccgtatc
      541 ggtaagtctg atgtgactgc tggtgcactt gttaccgcaa atcagagcca aaccttggcg
      601 acgattcagc aacttgaccc aatgaatatc gatatcgctc agtcaagcac gcagatgctg
      661 cgtcttaagt ctcagctaaa gcgtggtcaa attgaggctg cggcaaatgc caatgttgag
      721 ctgattttag aagacggtac tccgtaccat catactggtg tgttgcagtt tgctgaggtg
      781 acggtcaacg aaaataccgg ttcggtgatt atccgtgcag aatttccaaa cccagacggt
      841 gtgttgatgc ctggcatgta tgtacgtgca gtattgaata cgggtaccga tcctgaagcg
      901 attcttgtcc cacaaaaagc catcactcgt aatactaagg gacaggctgt ggctatggtt
      961 attgaagatg gcaaggttgc agcgcgcatc gtgactacag ctgaagtgat tgacaatcaa
     1021 tggcgtatta ccagcggcct taaagtaggc gaacagctaa tcgttgaagg ccttcaaaaa
     1081 attcgtcctg gagcccctgt taaagcggga cctttggccg ctgataagaa accagaaaca
     1141 caacagaaat aggatagggt tatggcacgt ttctttatcg atcgccctat ttttgcatgg
     1201 gtgatcgcta ttattgtgat gctggcaggt gtgctctcta ttgtgggcct acccgtatct
     1261 cagtacccga gtattgcacc gccgtcggtt gtgattagcg ccgtttatcc tggtgcatcg
     1321 gctaagacga tggaagactc ggtaactcag gttattgagc agcgaatgac aggtcttgat
     1381 aacctgcgct acatttcatc gaccagcgat agctttggta atgcgcaaat taccttaacc
     1441 tttaacgccg aagccgatcc tgatatcgcg caggtacagg tgcagaacaa gctacagctt
     1501 gctatgccac tattaccgca agaagttcag gcacagggtg ttaacgtaac taagtcgagt
     1561 gctggtttct tgatggtagc tgccttcgta tctgaagacg gttcactgga taaaaatgat
     1621 attgccgatt atgtgggttc aaacattcag gatccgctaa gccgtgttcc tggtgtgggc
     1681 actattgagc tatttggtgc gcagtatgca atgcgtatct ggcttgaccc actaaaattg
     1741 acgcaattta acctaacaag ccaagatgtt attagctcga ttcgagagca aaatgctcag
     1801 gtttcagcgg ggcagttagg tggtgcacca tcgctaccgg gccaagagct aaacgcgaca
     1861 gtatcggctc agagccgact acaaacggcc gaacagttcc aaaaaatcat cattaaagcc
     1921 gatacttcgg gcgctaaggt gttcctagaa gatgtggcgc gtgttgagct gggtgctgaa
     1981 agctacgcag ttgagtcatt ttataacggc aagcctgcag ctggtattgg tattcagtta
     2041 gcaacgggtg caaacgcatt ggctacggct gaaggtgtac gtgcaaagat tgccgaactg
     2101 aagcctttct tccctgaagg gatggaagtg gtttatccat acgacaccac accattcgtt
     2161 gagaaatcaa ttgaaggtgt tgtatataca ctgctcgaag ctgtggtgtt agtatttttg
     2221 atcatgtacc tgttcttgca gaacttccgt gcaacgctaa ttccaacgat tgcagtgcca
     2281 gttgttctat tgggtacatt tgcaattttg gctgtagcag gtttctctat taacacctta
     2341 accatgttcg ctatggtact ggcaattggc cttctggttg atgacgcgat tgtggtggtg
     2401 gagaacgttg agcgtgtgat gcaggaggag gggctcagtc caattgaggc caccaagaag
     2461 tcgatggatc agatcaccgg cgcgctggtg ggtattggtc taacgctgtc tgctgtattt
     2521 gttccgatgg catttatgtc gggctcaaca ggtgtgattt accgtcagtt ctcaatcacg
     2581 attgtatcgg cgatggcact gtcggtaatg gttgctatca tcctgacacc agcactgtgt
     2641 gccactatgc ttaagccaat tgctaagggc gaaagccatg caaaaacggg cttctttggt
     2701 tggtttaacc gtaagtttga tgcattaacg tctcgttatg aagctaacgt tgcggcaatg
     2761 atcaagcgta ctggtcgcac tatgatggtc taccttgcta tcacggttgc cgtgggttgg
     2821 atcttcatgc gtatgcctac agcattcctg ccagacgaag accaagggat cttgtttact
     2881 caggctattt tgcctgtcaa ctcgactcag caagaaacca aacaagtact tgagcaagtg
     2941 tctgactact tcctaaacga tgaaagtgcc aacgttaaat cagtatttag cgtatccggt
     3001 tacagcttcg cgggtatggg tcaaaacatg ggtctcgcgt tcgtcggtct taaagactgg
     3061 tctgaacgtt cgaatccagg tcaagacgta cagtcagttg ctaaccgtgc catggccaag
     3121 ttctcgcaga tgaaagaagc cttcgtgttt gccttcgtac cgccagcggt aatcgaattg
     3181 ggcaccgcta acggtttcga tttctacctg caggataaga atggccaagg tcatgaaaag
     3241 ttggttgaag cgcgtaacat gttgctgggt atggcagcgc agaatccaaa cctagtgggc
     3301 gtacgtccaa atggtcaaga agatgcacca ctttaccaag ttcatatcga tcatggtaag
     3361 ttgcgagcct taggtatcga tattgaatcg gttaacagcg tattaggtac tgcctggggt
     3421 ggtaactacg ttaatgactt tatcgaccgt ggccgtatta agaaagtata cgttcaaggt
     3481 gaagctgagt accgtatgca gccagaagat cttgattctt ggtatgtacg taactctaaa
     3541 ggtgagatgg ttcctttctc tgcctttgct tcaggcactt ggggatatgg ttctccacgt
     3601 ctagagcgtt tcaacggctt acctgcgatg aacattcaag gtggtacagc accaggttac
     3661 agtactggtg cggcaatgga tgatattgaa gctatggtta agaagctgcc acctggattt
     3721 ggtatcgagt ggaacggtct ttcttatgaa gagcgtctgt cgggtaacca agcgccaatg
     3781 ctttacgcct tgtctattgt ggtggtattc cttgtactag ctgcactata cgagagctgg
     3841 tcggtaccat ttgcggtagt actcgttgta cctctgggta ttatcggtgc cttgattgcg
     3901 atgaatggtc gtggtttacc taacgacgtg ttcttccagg tcggtctact aaccaccgta
     3961 ggtctagcga ctaagaatgc tatcttgatt gtagaattcg ccaaagaata ctatgagaaa
     4021 ggtgctggac tcgttgaggc aaccttacac gcggttcgag tgcgtttacg tccaatcttg
     4081 atgacgtcgc tagcattcgg actaggtgtt gtgccgttag caatcagtag tggtgtgggt
     4141 tcagggagcc agaacgccat tggtactgcg gtacttggcg gtatgatgag ctcgaccttt
     4201 atgggtattt tctttatccc aatcttcttc gtgattgttg agcgtatgtt cagtaagcgc
     4261 gagcgagatg cagctagagc agtaaaagcg gaagccaaag cggcgaaagc taacaaacat
     4321 catcaccatc accactgagg atccaaactc gagtaaggat ctccaggcat caaataaaac
     4381 gaaaggctca gtcgaaagac tgggcctttc gttttatctg ttgtttgtcg gtgaacgctc
     4441 tctactagag tcacactggc tcaccttcgg gtgggccttt ctgcgtttat acctagggat
     4501 atattccgct tcctcgctca ctgactcgct acgctcggtc gttcgactgc ggcgagcgga
     4561 aatggcttac gaacggggcg gagatttcct ggaagatgcc aggaagatac ttaacaggga
     4621 agtgagaggg ccgcggcaaa gccgtttttc cataggctcc gcccccctga caagcatcac
     4681 gaaatctgac gctcaaatca gtggtggcga aacccgacag gactataaag ataccaggcg
     4741 tttccccctg gcggctccct cgtgcgctct cctgttcctg cctttcggtt taccggtgtc
     4801 attccgctgt tatggccgcg tttgtctcat tccacgcctg acactcagtt ccgggtaggc
     4861 agttcgctcc aagctggact gtatgcacga accccccgtt cagtccgacc gctgcgcctt
     4921 atccggtaac tatcgtcttg agtccaaccc ggaaagacat gcaaaagcac cactggcagc
     4981 agccactggt aattgattta gaggagttag tcttgaagtc atgcgccggt taaggctaaa
     5041 ctgaaaggac aagttttggt gactgcgctc ctccaagcca gttacctcgg ttcaaagagt
     5101 tggtagctca gagaaccttc gaaaaaccgc cctgcaaggc ggttttttcg ttttcagagc
     5161 aagagattac gcgcagacca aaacgatctc aagaagatca tcttattaat cagataaaat
     5221 atttctagat ttcagtgcaa tttatctctt caaatgtagc acctgaagtc agccccatac
     5281 gatataagtt gttactagtg cttggattct caccaataaa aaacgcccgg cggcaaccga
     5341 gcgttctgaa caaatccaga tggagttctg aggtcattac tggatctatc aacaggagtc
     5401 caagcgagct ctcgaacccc agagtcccgc tcagaagaac tcgtcaagaa ggcgatagaa
     5461 ggcgatgcgc tgcgaatcgg gagcggcgat accgtaaagc acgaggaagc ggtcagccca
     5521 ttcgccgcca agctcttcag caatatcacg ggtagccaac gctatgtcct gatagcggtc
     5581 cgccacaccc agccggccac agtcgatgaa tccagaaaag cggccatttt ccaccatgat
     5641 attcggcaag caggcatcgc catgggtcac gacgagatcc tcgccgtcgg gcatgcgcgc
     5701 cttgagcctg gcgaacagtt cggctggcgc gagcccctga tgctcttcgt ccagatcatc
     5761 ctgatcgaca agaccggctt ccatccgagt acgtgctcgc tcgatgcgat gtttcgcttg
     5821 gtggtcgaat gggcaggtag ccggatcaag cgtatgcagc cgccgcattg catcagccat
     5881 gatggatact ttctcggcag gagcaaggtg agatgacagg agatcctgcc ccggcacttc
     5941 gcccaatagc agccagtccc ttcccgcttc agtgacaacg tcgagcacag ctgcgcaagg
     6001 aacgcccgtc gtggccagcc acgatagccg cgctgcctcg tcctgcagtt cattcagggc
     6061 accggacagg tcggtcttga caaaaagaac cgggcgcccc tgcgctgaca gccggaacac
     6121 ggcggcatca gagcagccga ttgtctgttg tgcccagtca tagccgaata gcctctccac
     6181 ccaagcggcc ggagaacctg cgtgcaatcc atcttgttca atcatgcgaa acgatcctca
     6241 tcctgtctct tgatcagatc atgatcccct gcgccatcag atccttggcg gcaagaaagc
     6301 catccagttt actttgcagg gcttcccaac cttaccagag ggcgccccag ctggcaattc
     6361 cgacgtcggt gcctaatgag tgagctaact tacattaatt gcgttgcgct cactgcccgc
     6421 tttccagtcg ggaaacctgt cgtgccagct gcattaatga atcggccaac gcgcggggag
     6481 aggcggtttg cgtattgggc gccagggtgg tttttctttt caccagtgag acgggcaaca
     6541 gctgattgcc cttcaccgcc tggccctgag agagttgcag caagcggtcc acgctggttt
     6601 gccccagcag gcgaaaatcc tgtttgatgg tggttaacgg cgggatataa catgagctgt
     6661 cttcggtatc gtcgtatccc actaccgaga tgtccgcacc aacgcgcagc ccggactcgg
     6721 taatggcgcg cattgcgccc agcgccatct gatcgttggc aaccagcatc gcagtgggaa
     6781 cgatgccctc attcagcatt tgcatggttt gttgaaaacc ggacatggca ctccagtcgc
     6841 cttcccgttc cgctatcggc tgaatttgat tgcgagtgag atatttatgc cagccagcca
     6901 gacgcagacg cgccgagaca gaacttaatg ggcccgctaa cagcgcgatt tgctggtgac
     6961 ccaatgcgac cagatgctcc acgcccagtc gcgtaccgtc ttcatgggag aaaataatac
     7021 tgttgatggg tgtctggtca gagacatcaa gaaataacgc cggaacatta gtgcaggcag
     7081 cttccacagc aatggcatcc tggtcatcca gcggatagtt aatgatcagc ccactgacgc
     7141 gttgcgcgag aagattgtgc accgccgctt tacaggcttc gacgccgctt cgttctacca
     7201 tcgacaccac cacgctggca cccagttgat cggcgcgaga tttaatcgcc gcgacaattt
     7261 gcgacggcgc gtgcagggcc agactggagg tggcaacgcc aatcagcaac gactgtttgc
     7321 ccgccagttg ttgtgccacg cggttgggaa tgtaattcag ctccgccatc gccgcttcca
     7381 ctttttcccg cgttttcgca gaaacgtggc tggcctggtt caccacgcgg gaaacggtct
     7441 gataagagac accggcatac tctgcgacat cgtataacgt tactggtttc acattcacca
     7501 ccctgaattg actctcttcc gggcgctatc atgccatacc gcgaaaggtt ttgcgccatt
     7561 cgatggtgtc cgggatctcg acgctctccc ttatgcgact cctgcattag gaagcagccc
     7621 agtagtaggt tgaggccgtt gagcaccgcc gccgcaagga atggtgcatg caaggagatg
     7681 gcgcccaaca gtcccccggc cacggggcct gccaccatac ccacgccgaa acaagcgctc
     7741 atgagcccga agtggcgagc ccgatcttcc ccatcggtga tgtcggcgat ataggcgcca
     7801 gcaaccgcac ctgtggcgcc ggtgatgccg gccacgatgc gtccggcgta gaggatcgag
     7861 atcgtttagg caccccaggc tttacacttt atgcttccgg ctcgtataat gtgtggaatt
     7921 gtgagcggat aacaatttca gaattcaaaa gatcttttaa gaaggagata tacat
//
